Addgene plasmid #123918: MTK234_050
Purpose: Encodes the saCas9 gRNA GFP dropout expression cassette as a type 234 part to be used in the MTK system
Depositing lab: Hana El-Samad. Depositing organization: University of California, San Francisco (UCSF). Publication: A Toolkit for Rapid Modular Construction of Biological Circuits in Mammalian Cells. Fonseca JP, Bonny AR, Kumar GR, Ng AH, Town J, Wu QC, Aslankoohi E, Chen SY, Dods G, Harrigan P, Osimiri LC, Kistler AL, El-Samad H. ACS Synth Biol. 2019 Nov 15;8(11):2593-2606. doi: 10.1021/acssynbio.9b00322. Epub 2019 Nov 5. PubMed 31686495.
Backbone
  Vector backbone: MTK0_027
  Vector type: Mammalian Expression
Growth in bacteria
  Bacterial resistance: Chloramphenicol, 25 μg/mL
  Growth temperature: 37°C
  Growth strain: DH5alpha
  Copy number: Unknown
Gene/Insert
  Gene/Insert name: SaCas9-sgRNA-GFPDROPOUT
  Cloning method: Restriction Enzyme; 5′ cloning site unknown (unknown if destroyed); 3′ cloning site unknown (unknown if destroyed)
Terms and licenses: Academic/Nonprofit Terms; Industry Terms: Not Available to Industry
Depositor comments: Type 234 parts are coupled promoter-coding sequence-terminator such as guide RNA cassettes, GFP dropouts in the MTK Please visit https://www.biorxiv.org/content/10.1101/506188v2 for BioRxiv preprint
How to cite: MTK234_050 was a gift from Hana El-Samad (Addgene plasmid # 123918 ; http://n2t.net/addgene:123918 ; RRID:Addgene_123918)
