[The description below was written by a language model from this plasmid's Addgene catalogue record and pLannotate feature annotations shown in this document.]
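Description:
MTK234_050 is a small (about 3.1 kb) part plasmid from the Mammalian Toolkit (MTK), a hierarchical modular cloning system for building genetic circuits in mammalian cells. It is built on the MTK0_027 part-entry backbone and is maintained in E. coli through a high-copy ColE1/pUC-type origin of replication. Selection is by chloramphenicol, conferred by the cat gene under its native promoter, with a lambda t0 terminator downstream. Although catalogued as a mammalian expression vector, it functions as a storage and donor plasmid for a toolkit part. It carries no annotated mammalian selection marker.

The payload is a "type 234" part, which in MTK nomenclature spans the promoter, coding sequence and terminator positions as one coupled unit. Here that unit is a guide RNA expression cassette for Staphylococcus aureus Cas9. The annotated features show a superfolder GFP coding sequence followed by the bacterial rrnB T1 and T7Te terminators, placed immediately upstream of the Sa gRNA scaffold. This arrangement is a GFP dropout: the bacterially expressed GFP occupies the position where a spacer sequence is to be cloned. Colonies that have replaced it with a targeting sequence lose fluorescence and can be picked out visually.

The promoter that drives the guide RNA in mammalian cells is not annotated in the feature table or named in the record. The same is true of the bacterial promoter for GFP and of the cloning sites. A single loxP site is also detected upstream of the GFP cassette, but the record does not explain its role. The resulting sgRNA part is intended for assembly into MTK transcriptional units and multi-gene vectors for SaCas9-based applications.
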