Features (pLannotate 1.2.2; 9 found; start..end, strand, type, name):
    823..856     +  protein_bind   loxP: Cre-mediated recombination occurs in the 8-bp core sequence (GCATACAT). Cre recombinase
   1115..1828    +  CDS            superfolder GFP: GFP variant that folds robustly even when fused to poorly folded proteins (Pédelacq et al., 2006)
   1840..1911    +  terminator     rrnB T1 terminator: transcription terminator T1 from the E. coli rrnB gene
   1927..1954    +  terminator     T7Te terminator: phage T7 early transcription terminator
   1971..2042    +  misc_RNA       Sa gRNA scaffold (fragment): guide RNA scaffold for the Staphylococcus aureus CRISPR/Cas9 system
   2067..2101    -  terminator     lambda t0 terminator: minimal transcription terminator from phage lambda (Scholtissek and Grosse, 1987)
   2175..2831    -  CDS            cat: CAT_ECOLX - Experimental evidence at protein level: Swiss-Prot protein existence level 1. This enzyme is an effector of chloramphenicol resistance in bacteria. From Escherichia coli. This protein is used as a marker in many commonly used cloning vectors, such as pACYC184.
   2832..2929    -  promoter       cat promoter: promoter of the E. coli cat gene encoding chloramphenicol acetyltransferase
   3013..514     +  rep_origin     ori (across the origin): high-copy-number ColE1/pMB1/pBR322/pUC origin of replication
>Addgene plasmid #123918 | MTK234_050 | addgene full sequence | sequence record 250066 | Addgene NGS Result
GCCGGATCAAGAGCTACCAACTCTTTTTCCGAAGGTAACTGGCTTCAGCAGAGCGCAGATACCAAATACT
GTTCTTCTAGTGTAGCCGTAGTTAGGCCACCACTTCAAGAACTCTGTAGCACCGCCTACATACCTCGCTC
TGCTAATCCTGTTACCAGTGGCTGCTGCCAGTGGCGATAAGTCGTGTCTTACCGGGTTGGACTCAAGACG
ATAGTTACCGGATAAGGCGCAGCGGTCGGGCTGAACGGGGGGTTCGTGCACACAGCCCAGCTTGGAGCGA
ACGACCTACACCGAACTGAGATACCTACAGCGTGAGCTATGAGAAAGCGCCACGCTTCCCGAAGGGAGAA
AGGCGGACAGGTATCCGGTAAGCGGCAGGGTCGGAACAGGAGAGCGCACGAGGGAGCTTCCAGGGGGAAA
CGCCTGGTATCTTTATAGTCCTGTCGGGTTTCGCCACCTCTGACTTGAGCGTCGATTTTTGTGATGCTCG
TCAGGGGGGCGGAGCCTATGGAAAAACGCCAGCAACGCGGCCTTTTTACGGTTCCTGGCCTTTTGCTGGC
CTTTTGCTCACATGTTCTTTCCTGCGTTATCCCCTGATTCTGTGGATAACCGTAGTCGGTCTCAAACGGA
TCCGACGCGCCATCTCTAGGCCCGCGCCGGCCCCCTCGCACGGACTTGTGGGAGAAGCTCGGCTACTCCC
CTGCCCCGGTTAATTTGCATATAATATTTCCTAGTAACTATAGAGGCTTAATGTGCGATAAAAGACAGAT
AATCTGTTCTTTTTAATACTAGCTACATTTTACATGATAGGCTTGGATTTCTATAACTTCGTATAGCATA
CATTATACGAAGTTATAAACAGCACAAAAGGAAACTCACCCTAACTGTAAAGTAATTGTGTGTTTTGAGA
CTATAAGTATCCCTTGGAGAACCACCTTGTTGGAGACGGAAAGTGAAACGTGATTTCATGCGTCATTTTG
AACATTTTGTAAATCTTATTTAATAATGTGTGCGGCAATTCACATTTAATTTATGAATGTTTTCTTAACA
TCGCGGCAACTCAAGAAACGGCAGGTTCGGATCTTAGCTACTAGAGAAAGAGGAGAAATACTAGATGCGT
AAAGGCGAAGAGCTGTTCACTGGTGTCGTCCCTATTCTGGTGGAACTGGATGGTGATGTCAACGGTCATA
AGTTTTCCGTGCGTGGCGAGGGTGAAGGTGACGCAACTAATGGTAAACTGACGCTGAAGTTCATCTGTAC
TACTGGTAAACTGCCGGTTCCTTGGCCGACTCTGGTAACGACGCTGACTTATGGTGTTCAGTGCTTTGCT
CGTTATCCGGACCATATGAAGCAGCATGACTTCTTCAAGTCCGCCATGCCGGAAGGCTATGTGCAGGAAC
GCACGATTTCCTTTAAGGATGACGGCACGTACAAAACGCGTGCGGAAGTGAAATTTGAAGGCGATACCCT
GGTAAACCGCATTGAGCTGAAAGGCATTGACTTTAAAGAGGACGGCAATATCCTGGGCCATAAGCTGGAA
TACAATTTTAACAGCCACAATGTTTACATCACCGCCGATAAACAAAAAAATGGCATTAAAGCGAATTTTA
AAATTCGCCACAACGTGGAGGATGGCAGCGTGCAGCTGGCTGATCACTACCAGCAAAACACTCCAATCGG
TGATGGTCCTGTTCTGCTGCCAGACAATCACTATCTGAGCACGCAAAGCGTTCTGTCTAAAGATCCGAAC
GAGAAACGCGATCATATGGTTCTGCTGGAGTTCGTAACCGCAGCGGGCATCACGCATGGTATGGATGAAC
TGTACAAATGACCAGGCATCAAATAAAACGAAAGGCTCAGTCGAAAGACTGGGCCTTTCGTTTTATCTGT
TGTTTGTCGGTGAACGCTCTCTACTAGAGTCACACTGGCTCACCTTCGGGTGGGCCTTTCTGCGTTTATA
CGTCTCGTTATAGTACTCTGGAAACAGAATCTACTATAACAAGGCAAAATGCCGTGTTTATCTCGTCAAC
TTGTTGGCGAGATTTTTTTGCTGTGAGACCAGACCAATAAAAAACGCCCGGCGGCAACCGAGCGTTCTGA
ACAAATCCAGATGGAGTTCTGAGGTCATTACTGGATCTATCAACAGGAGTCCAAGCGAGCTCGATATCAA
ATTACGCCCCGCCCTGCCACTCATCGCAGTACTGTTGTAATTCATTAAGCATTCTGCCGACATGGAAGCC
ATCACAAACGGCATGATGAACCTGAATCGCCAGCGGCATCAGCACCTTGTCGCCTTGCGTATAATATTTG
CCCATGGTGAAAACGGGGGCGAAGAAGTTGTCCATATTGGCCACGTTTAAATCAAAACTGGTGAAACTCA
CCCAGGGATTGGCTGAAACGAAAAACATATTCTCAATAAACCCTTTAGGGAAATAGGCCAGGTTTTCACC
GTAACACGCCACATCTTGCGAATATATGTGTAGAAACTGCCGGAAATCGTCGTGGTATTCACTCCAGAGC
GATGAAAACGTTTCAGTTTGCTCATGGAAAACGGTGTAACAAGGGTGAACACTATCCCATATCACCAGCT
CACCGTCTTTCATTGCCATACGAAATTCCGGATGAGCATTCATCAGGCGGGCAAGAATGTGAATAAAGGC
CGGATAAAACTTGTGCTTATTTTTCTTTACGGTCTTTAAAAAGGCCGTAATATCCAGCTGAACGGTCTGG
TTATAGGTACATTGAGCAACTGACTGAAATGCCTCAAAATGTTCTTTACGATGCCATTGGGATATATCAA
CGGTGGTATATCCAGTGATTTTTTTCTCCATTTTAGCTTCCTTAGCTCCTGAAAATCTCGATAACTCAAA
AAATACGCCCGGTAGTGATCTTATTTCATTATGGTGAAAGTTGGAACCTCTTACGTGCCCGATCAATCAT
GACCAAAATCCCTTAACGTGAGTTTTCGTTCCACTGAGCGTCAGACCCCGTAGAAAAGATCAAAGGATCT
TCTTGAGATCCTTTTTTTCTGCGCGTAATCTGCTGCTTGCAAACAAAAAAACCACCGCTACCAGCGGTGG
TTTGTTT
